Addgene plasmid #183876: pX459-HypaCas9-mR2-ANLN_sgRNA
Purpose: pX459V2.0-HypaCas9 plasmid with mRuby2 reporter and ANLN sgRNA for N-terminal tagging of anillin in human cells.
Depositing lab: Alisa Piekny. Depositing organization: Concordia University. Publication: Cytokinetic diversity in mammalian cells is revealed by the characterization of endogenous anillin, Ect2 and RhoA. Husser MC, Ozugergin I, Resta T, Martin VJJ, Piekny AJ. Open Biol. 2022 Nov;12(11):220247. doi: 10.1098/rsob.220247. Epub 2022 Nov 23. PubMed 36416720.
Backbone
  Vector backbone: pX459V2.0-HypaCas9-mRuby2
  Total vector size (bp): 9955
  Vector type: Mammalian Expression, CRISPR
  Selectable markers: Puromycin
Growth in bacteria
  Bacterial resistance: Ampicillin, 100 μg/mL
  Growth temperature: 37°C
  Growth strain: NEB Stable
  Copy number: High Copy
Gene/Insert
  Gene/Insert name: ANLN sgRNA spacer (alt name: Anillin)
  gRNA/shRNA sequence: GTCTCGTAGTCCGACGCCTG
  Species: H. sapiens (human)
  Entrez Gene: ANLN (a.k.a. FSGS8, Scraps, scra)
  Promoter: U6
  Cloning method: Restriction Enzyme; 5′ cloning site BbsI (destroyed during cloning); 3′ cloning site BbsI (destroyed during cloning)
  Sequencing primers: 5′ gagggcctatttcccatgattcc; 3′ ggccatttaccgtaagttatgtaacg
Terms and licenses: Academic/Nonprofit Terms; Industry Terms: Not Available to Industry
How to cite: pX459-HypaCas9-mR2-ANLN_sgRNA was a gift from Alisa Piekny (Addgene plasmid # 183876 ; http://n2t.net/addgene:183876 ; RRID:Addgene_183876)
