[The description below was written by a language model from this plasmid's Addgene catalogue record and pLannotate feature annotations shown in this document.]
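Description:
pX459-HypaCas9-mR2-ANLN_sgRNA is an all-in-one mammalian CRISPR expression plasmid of about 10 kb, built on the pX459V2.0-HypaCas9-mRuby2 backbone. It carries a guide RNA directed at the human ANLN (anillin) gene. In bacteria it is maintained through a high-copy ColE1/pUC-type origin and selected with ampicillin via β-lactamase. An f1 phage origin is also present, along with a single annotated AAV2 ITR, which appears to be a remnant of the parental vector lineage and not a functional packaging arrangement.

The plasmid contains two expression units. A human U6 RNA polymerase III promoter drives the sgRNA. The ANLN-specific spacer was inserted between BbsI sites that were destroyed during cloning, immediately upstream of the Streptococcus pyogenes guide RNA scaffold. Downstream, a hybrid promoter made of the CMV enhancer, the chicken β-actin promoter and a hybrid intron drives the Cas9 open reading frame. The annotation tool reports this frame as adjoining N- and C-terminal portions, and by name it is the high-fidelity HypaCas9 variant. Cas9 is followed by a nucleoplasmin nuclear localization signal, then the mRuby2 red fluorescent protein and puromycin N-acetyltransferase, and the unit ends in a bGH polyadenylation signal. The short gaps between these coding regions suggest linker or self-cleaving peptide sequences, but the feature table does not annotate them. Transfected cells can therefore be identified by red fluorescence or enriched with puromycin.

The stated purpose is to cut near the start of the ANLN coding sequence so that endogenous anillin can be tagged at its N-terminus in human cells. This would presumably require a separately supplied repair template, which is not part of this plasmid.
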