Features (pLannotate 1.2.2; 20 found; start..end, strand, type, name):
      1..241     +  promoter       U6 promoter: RNA polymerase III promoter for human U6 snRNA
    271..346     +  misc_RNA       gRNA scaffold: guide RNA scaffold for the Streptococcus pyogenes CRISPR/Cas9 system
    353..396     +  misc_RNA       gRNA scaffold (fragment): guide RNA scaffold for the Streptococcus pyogenes CRISPR/Cas9 system
    443..728     +  enhancer       CMV enhancer: human cytomegalovirus immediate early enhancer; contains an 18-bp deletion relative to the standard CMV enhancer
    730..1007    +  promoter       chicken β-actin promoter: No description available
   1008..1235    +  intron         hybrid intron: hybrid between chicken β-actin (CBA) and minute virus of mice (MMV) introns (Gray et al., 2011)
   1373..2974    +  CDS            Cas9(N): N-terminal portion of Streptococcus pyogenes Cas9 (Zetsche et al., 2015)
   2975..5473    +  CDS            Cas9(C): C-terminal portion of Streptococcus pyogenes Cas9 (Zetsche et al., 2015)
   5474..5521    +  CDS            nucleoplasmin NLS: bipartite nuclear localization signal from nucleoplasmin
   5594..6304    +  CDS            mRuby2: mRuby2 is a basic (constitutively fluorescent) red fluorescent protein published in 2012, derived from Entacmaea quadricolor. It has moderate acid sensitivity.
   6368..6967    +  CDS            PuroR (fragment): puromycin N-acetyltransferase; pac from Streptomyces; confers resistance to puromycin
   7001..7112    +  polyA_signal   bGH poly(A) signal: bovine growth hormone polyadenylation signal
   7217..7357    +  repeat_region  AAV2 ITR: inverted terminal repeat of adeno-associated virus serotype 2 inverted
   7362..7413    -  misc_feature   bom (fragment): basis of mobility region from pBR322
   7432..7887    +  rep_origin     f1 ori (sequence partly withheld): f1 bacteriophage origin of replication; arrow indicates direction of (+) strand synthesis
   7888..7937    -  misc_feature   bom (fragment): basis of mobility region from pBR322
   8039..8074    -  CDS            rop (fragment): Rop protein, which maintains plasmids at low copy number; rop
   8169..8273    +  promoter       AmpR promoter: bla
   8274..9134    +  CDS            AmpR: β-lactamase; bla; confers resistance to ampicillin, carbenicillin, and related antibiotics
   9305..9893    +  rep_origin     ori: high-copy-number ColE1/pMB1/pBR322/pUC origin of replication
>Addgene plasmid #183876 | pX459-HypaCas9-mR2-ANLN_sgRNA | addgene full sequence | sequence record 390709 | Addgene NGS Result
GAGGGCCTATTTCCCATGATTCCTTCATATTTGCATATACGATACAAGGCTGTTAGAGAGATAATTGGAA
TTAATTTGACTGTAAACACAAAGATATTAGTACAAAATACGTGACGTAGAAAGTAATAATTTCTTGGGTA
GTTTGCAGTTTTAAAATTATGTTTTAAAATGGACTATCATATGCTTACCGTAACTTGAAAGTATTTCGAT
TTCTTGGCTTTATATATCTTGTGGAAAGGACGAAACACCGGTCTCGTAGTCCGACGCCTGGTTTTAGAGC
TAGAAATAGCAAGTTAAAATAAGGCTAGTCCGTTATCAACTTGAAAAAGTGGCACCGAGTCGGTGCTTTT
TTGTTTTAGAGCTAGAAATAGCAAGTTAAAATAAGGCTAGTCCGTTTTTAGCGCGTGCGCCAATTCTGCA
GACAAATGGCTCTAGAGGTACCCGTTACATAACTTACGGTAAATGGCCCGCCTGGCTGACCGCCCAACGA
CCCCCGCCCATTGACGTCAATAGTAACGCCAATAGGGACTTTCCATTGACGTCAATGGGTGGAGTATTTA
CGGTAAACTGCCCACTTGGCAGTACATCAAGTGTATCATATGCCAAGTACGCCCCCTATTGACGTCAATG
ACGGTAAATGGCCCGCCTGGCATTGTGCCCAGTACATGACCTTATGGGACTTTCCTACTTGGCAGTACAT
CTACGTATTAGTCATCGCTATTACCATGGTCGAGGTGAGCCCCACGTTCTGCTTCACTCTCCCCATCTCC
CCCCCCTCCCCACCCCCAATTTTGTATTTATTTATTTTTTAATTATTTTGTGCAGCGATGGGGGCGGGGG
GGGGGGGGGGGCGCGCGCCRGGSGGGGSGGGGSGGGGSGRGGGGSGGGGSGGGGCGAGGCGGAGAGGTGC
GGCGGCAGCCAATCAGAGCGGCGCGCTCCGAAAGTTTCCTTTTATGGCGAGGCGGCGGCGGCGGCGGCCC
TATAAAAAGCGAAGCGCGCGGCGGGCGGGAGTCGCTGCGCGCTGCCTTCGCCCCGTGCCCCGCTCCGCCG
CCGCCTCGCGCCGCCCGCCCCGGCTCTGACTGACCGCGTTACTCCCACAGGTGAGCGGGCGGGACGGCCC
TTCTCCTCCGGGCTGTAATTAGCTGAGCAAGAGGTAAGGGTTTAAGGGATGGTTGGTTGGTGGGGTATTA
ATGTTTAATTACCTGGAGCACCTGCCTGAAATCACTTTTTTTCAGGTTGGACCGGTGCCACCATGGACTA
TAAGGACCACGACGGAGACTACAAGGATCATGATATTGATTACAAAGACGATGACGATAAGATGGCCCCA
AAGAAGAAGCGGAAGGTCGGTATCCACGGAGTCCCAGCAGCCGACAAGAAGTACAGCATCGGCCTGGACA
TCGGCACCAACTCTGTGGGCTGGGCCGTGATCACCGACGAGTACAAGGTGCCCAGCAAGAAATTCAAGGT
GCTGGGCAACACCGACCGGCACAGCATCAAGAAGAACCTGATCGGAGCCCTGCTGTTCGACAGCGGCGAA
ACAGCCGAGGCCACCCGGCTGAAGAGAACCGCCAGAAGAAGATACACCAGACGGAAGAACCGGATCTGCT
ATCTGCAAGAGATCTTCAGCAACGAGATGGCCAAGGTGGACGACAGCTTCTTCCACAGACTGGAAGAGTC
CTTCCTGGTGGAAGAGGATAAGAAGCACGAGCGGCACCCCATCTTCGGCAACATCGTGGACGAGGTGGCC
TACCACGAGAAGTACCCCACCATCTACCACCTGAGAAAGAAACTGGTGGACAGCACCGACAAGGCCGACC
TGCGGCTGATCTATCTGGCCCTGGCCCACATGATCAAGTTCCGGGGCCACTTCCTGATCGAGGGCGACCT
GAACCCCGACAACAGCGACGTGGACAAGCTGTTCATCCAGCTGGTGCAGACCTACAACCAGCTGTTCGAG
GAAAACCCCATCAACGCCAGCGGCGTGGACGCCAAGGCCATCCTGTCTGCCAGACTGAGCAAGAGCAGAC
GGCTGGAAAATCTGATCGCCCAGCTGCCCGGCGAGAAGAAGAATGGCCTGTTCGGAAACCTGATTGCCCT
GAGCCTGGGCCTGACCCCCAACTTCAAGAGCAACTTCGACCTGGCCGAGGATGCCAAACTGCAGCTGAGC
AAGGACACCTACGACGACGACCTGGACAACCTGCTGGCCCAGATCGGCGACCAGTACGCCGACCTGTTTC
TGGCCGCCAAGAACCTGTCCGACGCCATCCTGCTGAGCGACATCCTGAGAGTGAACACCGAGATCACCAA
GGCCCCCCTGAGCGCCTCTATGATCAAGAGATACGACGAGCACCACCAGGACCTGACCCTGCTGAAAGCT
CTCGTGCGGCAGCAGCTGCCTGAGAAGTACAAAGAGATTTTCTTCGACCAGAGCAAGAACGGCTACGCCG
GCTACATTGACGGCGGAGCCAGCCAGGAAGAGTTCTACAAGTTCATCAAGCCCATCCTGGAAAAGATGGA
CGGCACCGAGGAACTGCTCGTGAAGCTGAACAGAGAGGACCTGCTGCGGAAGCAGCGGACCTTCGACAAC
GGCAGCATCCCCCACCAGATCCACCTGGGAGAGCTGCACGCCATTCTGCGGCGGCAGGAAGATTTTTACC
CATTCCTGAAGGACAACCGGGAAAAGATCGAGAAGATCCTGACCTTCCGCATCCCCTACTACGTGGGCCC
TCTGGCCAGGGGAAACAGCAGATTCGCCTGGATGACCAGAAAGAGCGAGGAAACCATCACCCCCTGGAAC
TTCGAGGAAGTGGTGGACAAGGGCGCTTCCGCCCAGAGCTTCATCGAGCGGATGACCAACTTCGATAAGA
ACCTGCCCAACGAGAAGGTGCTGCCCAAGCACAGCCTGCTGTACGAGTACTTCACCGTGTATAACGAGCT
GACCAAAGTGAAATACGTGACCGAGGGAATGAGAAAGCCCGCCTTCCTGAGCGGCGAGCAGAAAAAGGCC
ATCGTGGACCTGCTGTTCAAGACCAACCGGAAAGTGACCGTGAAGCAGCTGAAAGAGGACTACTTCAAGA
AAATCGAGTGCTTCGACTCCGTGGAAATCTCCGGCGTGGAAGATCGGTTCAACGCCTCCCTGGGCACATA
CCACGATCTGCTGAAAATTATCAAGGACAAGGACTTCCTGGACAATGAGGAAAACGAGGACATTCTGGAA
GATATCGTGCTGACCCTGACACTGTTTGAGGACAGAGAGATGATCGAGGAACGGCTGAAAACCTATGCCC
ACCTGTTCGACGACAAAGTGATGAAGCAGCTGAAGCGGCGGAGATACACCGGCTGGGGCAGGCTGAGCCG
GAAGCTGATCAACGGCATCCGGGACAAGCAGTCCGGCAAGACAATCCTGGATTTCCTGAAGTCCGACGGC
TTCGCCAACAGAGCCTTCGCGGCGCTGATCGCCGACGACAGCCTGACCTTTAAAGAGGACATCCAGAAAG
CCCAGGTGTCCGGCCAGGGCGATAGCCTGCACGAGCACATTGCCAATCTGGCCGGCAGCCCCGCCATTAA
GAAGGGCATCCTGCAGACAGTGAAGGTGGTGGACGAGCTCGTGAAAGTGATGGGCCGGCACAAGCCCGAG
AACATCGTGATCGAAATGGCCAGAGAGAACCAGACCACCCAGAAGGGACAGAAGAACAGCCGCGAGAGAA
TGAAGCGGATCGAAGAGGGCATCAAAGAGCTGGGCAGCCAGATCCTGAAAGAACACCCCGTGGAAAACAC
CCAGCTGCAGAACGAGAAGCTGTACCTGTACTACCTGCAGAATGGGCGGGATATGTACGTGGACCAGGAA
CTGGACATCAACCGGCTGTCCGACTACGATGTGGACCATATCGTGCCTCAGAGCTTTCTGAAGGACGACT
CCATCGACAACAAGGTGCTGACCAGAAGCGACAAGAACCGGGGCAAGAGCGACAACGTGCCCTCCGAAGA
GGTCGTGAAGAAGATGAAGAACTACTGGCGGCAGCTGCTGAACGCCAAGCTGATTACCCAGAGAAAGTTC
GACAATCTGACCAAGGCCGAGAGAGGCGGCCTGAGCGAACTGGATAAGGCCGGCTTCATCAAGAGACAGC
TGGTGGAAACCCGGCAGATCACAAAGCACGTGGCACAGATCCTGGACTCCCGGATGAACACTAAGTACGA
CGAGAATGACAAGCTGATCCGGGAAGTGAAAGTGATCACCCTGAAGTCCAAGCTGGTGTCCGATTTCCGG
AAGGATTTCCAGTTTTACAAAGTGCGCGAGATCAACAACTACCACCACGCCCACGACGCCTACCTGAACG
CCGTCGTGGGAACCGCCCTGATCAAAAAGTACCCTAAGCTGGAAAGCGAGTTCGTGTACGGCGACTACAA
GGTGTACGACGTGCGGAAGATGATCGCCAAGAGCGAGCAGGAAATCGGCAAGGCTACCGCCAAGTACTTC
TTCTACAGCAACATCATGAACTTTTTCAAGACCGAGATTACCCTGGCCAACGGCGAGATCCGGAAGCGGC
CTCTGATCGAGACAAACGGCGAAACCGGGGAGATCGTGTGGGATAAGGGCCGGGATTTTGCCACCGTGCG
GAAAGTGCTGAGCATGCCCCAAGTGAATATCGTGAAAAAGACCGAGGTGCAGACAGGCGGCTTCAGCAAA
GAGTCTATCCTGCCCAAGAGGAACAGCGATAAGCTGATCGCCAGAAAGAAGGACTGGGACCCTAAGAAGT
ACGGCGGCTTCGACAGCCCCACCGTGGCCTATTCTGTGCTGGTGGTGGCCAAAGTGGAAAAGGGCAAGTC
CAAGAAACTGAAGAGTGTGAAAGAGCTGCTGGGGATCACCATCATGGAAAGAAGCAGCTTCGAGAAGAAT
CCCATCGACTTTCTGGAAGCCAAGGGCTACAAAGAAGTGAAAAAGGACCTGATCATCAAGCTGCCTAAGT
ACTCCCTGTTCGAGCTGGAAAACGGCCGGAAGAGAATGCTGGCCTCTGCCGGCGAACTGCAGAAGGGAAA
CGAACTGGCCCTGCCCTCCAAATATGTGAACTTCCTGTACCTGGCCAGCCACTATGAGAAGCTGAAGGGC
TCCCCCGAGGATAATGAGCAGAAACAGCTGTTTGTGGAACAGCACAAGCACTACCTGGACGAGATCATCG
AGCAGATCAGCGAGTTCTCCAAGAGAGTGATCCTGGCCGACGCTAATCTGGACAAAGTGCTGTCCGCCTA
CAACAAGCACCGGGATAAGCCCATCAGAGAGCAGGCCGAGAATATCATCCACCTGTTTACCCTGACCAAT
CTGGGAGCCCCTGCCGCCTTCAAGTACTTTGACACCACCATCGACCGGAAGAGGTACACCAGCACCAAAG
AGGTGCTGGACGCCACCCTGATCCACCAGAGCATCACCGGCCTGTACGAGACACGGATCGACCTGTCTCA
GCTGGGAGGCGACAAAAGGCCGGCGGCCACGAAAAAGGCCGGCCAGGCAAAAAAGAAAAAGGAATTCGGC
AGTGGAGCTACTAACTTCAGCCTGCTGAAGCAGGCTGGAGACGTGGAGGAGAACCCTGGACCTATGGTGT
CTAAGGGCGAAGAGCTGATCAAGGAAAATATGCGTATGAAGGTGGTCATGGAAGGTTCGGTCAACGGCCA
CCAATTCAAATGCACAGGTGAAGGAGAAGGCAATCCGTACATGGGAACTCAAACCATGAGGATCAAAGTC
ATCGAGGGAGGACCCCTGCCATTTGCCTTTGACATTCTTGCCACGTCGTTCATGTATGGCAGCCGTACTT
TTATCAAGTACCCGAAAGGCATTCCTGATTTCTTTAAACAGTCCTTTCCTGAGGGTTTTACTTGGGAAAG
AGTTACGAGATACGAAGATGGTGGAGTCGTCACCGTCATGCAGGACACCAGCCTTGAGGATGGCTGTCTC
GTTTACCACGTCCAAGTCAGAGGGGTAAACTTTCCCTCCAATGGTCCCGTGATGCAGAAGAAAACCAAGG
GTTGGGAGCCTAATACAGAGATGATGTATCCAGCAGATGGTGGTCTGAGGGGATACACTCATATGGCACT
GAAAGTTGATGGTGGTGGCCATCTGTCTTGCTCTTTCGTAACAACTTACAGGTCAAAAAAGACCGTCGGG
AACATCAAGATGCCCGGTATCCATGCCGTTGATCACCGCCTGGAAAGGTTAGAGGAAAGTGACAATGAAA
TGTTCGTAGTACAACGCGAACACGCAGTTGCCAAGTTCGCCGGGCTTGGTGGTGGGATGGACGAGCTGTA
CAAGGGCAGTGGAGAGGGCAGAGGAAGTCTGCTAACATGCGGTGACGTCGAGGAGAATCCTGGCCCAATG
ACCGAGTACAAGCCCACGGTGCGCCTCGCCACCCGCGACGACGTCCCCAGGGCCGTACGCACCCTCGCCG
CCGCGTTCGCCGACTACCCCGCCACGCGCCACACCGTCGATCCGGACCGCCACATCGAGCGGGTCACCGA
GCTGCAAGAACTCTTCCTCACGCGCGTCGGGCTCGACATCGGCAAGGTGTGGGTCGCGGACGACGGCGCC
GCGGTGGCGGTCTGGACCACGCCGGAGAGCGTCGAAGCGGGGGCGGTGTTCGCCGAGATCGGCCCGCGCA
TGGCCGAGTTGAGCGGTTCCCGGCTGGCCGCGCAGCAACAGATGGAAGGCCTCCTGGCGCCGCACCGGCC
CAAGGAGCCCGCGTGGTTCCTGGCCACCGTCGGAGTCTCGCCCGACCACCAGGGCAAGGGTCTGGGCAGC
GCCGTCGTGCTCCCCGGAGTGGAGGCGGCCGAGCGCGCCGGGGTGCCCGCCTTCCTGGAGACCTCCGCGC
CCCGCAACCTCCCCTTCTACGAGCGGCTCGGCTTCACCGTCACCGCCGACGTCGAGGTGCCCGAAGGACC
GCGCACCTGGTGCATGACCCGCAAGCCCGGTGCCTGAGAATTCTAACTAGAGCTCGCTGATCAGCCTCGA
CTGTGCCTTCTAGTTGCCAGCCATCTGTTGTTTGCCCCTCCCCCGTGCCTTCCTTGACCCTGGAAGGTGC
CACTCCCACTGTCCTTTCCTAATAAAATGAGGAAATTGCATCGCATTGTCTGAGTAGGTGTCATTCTATT
CTGGGGGGTGGGGTGGGGCAGGACAGCAAGGGGGAGGATTGGGAAGAGAATAGCAGGCATGCTGGGGAGC
GGCCGCAGGAACCCCTAGTGATGGAGTTGGCCACTCCCTCTCTGCGCGCTCGCTCGCTCACTGAGGCCGG
GCGACCAAAGGTCGCCCGACGCCCGGGCTTTGCCCGGGCGGCCTCAGTGAGCGAGCGAGCGCGCAGCTGC
CTGCAGGGGCGCCTGATGCGGTATTTTCTCCTTACGCATCTGTGCGGTATTTCACACCGCATA
[95 nt withheld, positions 7414-7508]
T
[46 nt withheld, positions 7510-7555]
C
[141 nt withheld, positions 7557-7697]
CCTTTGACGTTGGAGTCCACGTTCTTT
[37 nt withheld, positions 7725-7761]
ACTCTATCTCGGGCTATTCTTTTGATTTATAAGGGATTTTGCCGATTTCGGTCTATTGGTTAAAAAATGA
GCTGATTTAACAAAAATTTAACGCGAATTTTAACAAAATATTAACGTTTACAATTTTATGGTGCACTCTC
AGTACAATCTGCTCTGATGCCGCATAGTTAAGCCAGCCCCGACACCCGCCAACACCCGCTGACGCGCCCT
GACGGGCTTGTCTGCTCCCGGCATCCGCTTACAGACAAGCTGTGACCGTCTCCGGGAGCTGCATGTGTCA
GAGGTTTTCACCGTCATCACCGAAACGCGCGAGACGAAAGGGCCTCGTGATACGCCTATTTTTATAGGTT
AATGTCATGATAATAATGGTTTCTTAGACGTCAGGTGGCACTTTTCGGGGAAATGTGCGCGGAACCCCTA
TTTGTTTATTTTTCTAAATACATTCAAATATGTATCCGCTCATGAGACAATAACCCTGATAAATGCTTCA
ATAATATTGAAAAAGGAAGAGTATGAGTATTCAACATTTCCGTGTCGCCCTTATTCCCTTTTTTGCGGCA
TTTTGCCTTCCTGTTTTTGCTCACCCAGAAACGCTGGTGAAAGTAAAAGATGCTGAAGATCAGTTGGGTG
CACGAGTGGGTTACATCGAACTGGATCTCAACAGCGGTAAGATCCTTGAGAGTTTTCGCCCCGAAGAACG
TTTTCCAATGATGAGCACTTTTAAAGTTCTGCTATGTGGCGCGGTATTATCCCGTATTGACGCCGGGCAA
GAGCAACTCGGTCGCCGCATACACTATTCTCAGAATGACTTGGTTGAGTACTCACCAGTCACAGAAAAGC
ATCTTACGGATGGCATGACAGTAAGAGAATTATGCAGTGCTGCCATAACCATGAGTGATAACACTGCGGC
CAACTTACTTCTGACAACGATCGGAGGACCGAAGGAGCTAACCGCTTTTTTGCACAACATGGGGGATCAT
GTAACTCGCCTTGATCGTTGGGAACCGGAGCTGAATGAAGCCATACCAAACGACGAGCGTGACACCACGA
TGCCTGTAGCAATGGCAACAACGTTGCGCAAACTATTAACTGGCGAACTACTTACTCTAGCTTCCCGGCA
ACAATTAATAGACTGGATGGAGGCGGATAAAGTTGCAGGACCACTTCTGCGCTCGGCCCTTCCGGCTGGC
TGGTTTATTGCTGATAAATCTGGAGCCGGTGAGCGTGGAAGCCGCGGTATCATTGCAGCACTGGGGCCAG
ATGGTAAGCCCTCCCGTATCGTAGTTATCTACACGACGGGGAGTCAGGCAACTATGGATGAACGAAATAG
ACAGATCGCTGAGATAGGTGCCTCACTGATTAAGCATTGGTAACTGTCAGACCAAGTTTACTCATATATA
CTTTAGATTGATTTAAAACTTCATTTTTAATTTAAAAGGATCTAGGTGAAGATCCTTTTTGATAATCTCA
TGACCAAAATCCCTTAACGTGAGTTTTCGTTCCACTGAGCGTCAGACCCCGTAGAAAAGATCAAAGGATC
TTCTTGAGATCCTTTTTTTCTGCGCGTAATCTGCTGCTTGCAAACAAAAAAACCACCGCTACCAGCGGTG
GTTTGTTTGCCGGATCAAGAGCTACCAACTCTTTTTCCGAAGGTAACTGGCTTCAGCAGAGCGCAGATAC
CAAATACTGTTCTTCTAGTGTAGCCGTAGTTAGGCCACCACTTCAAGAACTCTGTAGCACCGCCTACATA
CCTCGCTCTGCTAATCCTGTTACCAGTGGCTGCTGCCAGTGGCGATAAGTCGTGTCTTACCGGGTTGGAC
TCAAGACGATAGTTACCGGATAAGGCGCAGCGGTCGGGCTGAACGGGGGGTTCGTGCACACAGCCCAGCT
TGGAGCGAACGACCTACACCGAACTGAGATACCTACAGCGTGAGCTATGAGAAAGCGCCACGCTTCCCGA
AGGGAGAAAGGCGGACAGGTATCCGGTAAGCGGCAGGGTCGGAACAGGAGAGCGCACGAGGGAGCTTCCA
GGGGGAAACGCCTGGTATCTTTATAGTCCTGTCGGGTTTCGCCACCTCTGACTTGAGCGTCGATTTTTGT
GATGCTCGTCAGGGGGGCGGAGCCTATGGAAAAACGCCAGCAACGCGGCCTTTTTACGGTTCCTGGCCTT
TTGCTGGCCTTTTGCTCACATGT
